Addgene plasmid #51931: Alpha MHC-DN.JNK2
Purpose: mammalian expression of dominant negative JNK2
Depositing lab: Jeffery Molkentin. Depositing organization: Cincinnati Children's Hospital Medical Center. Publication: c-Jun N-terminal kinases (JNK) antagonize cardiac growth through cross-talk with calcineurin-NFAT signaling. Liang Q, Bueno OF, Wilkins BJ, Kuan CY, Xia Y, Molkentin JD. EMBO J. 2003 Oct 1;22(19):5079-89. 10.1093/emboj/cdg474 PubMed 14517246.
Backbone
  Vector backbone: alphaMHC vector
  Vector type: Mammalian Expression
Growth in bacteria
  Bacterial resistance: Ampicillin, 100 μg/mL
  Growth temperature: 37°C
  Growth strain: DH5alpha
  Copy number: Unknown
Gene/Insert
  Gene/Insert name: DN JNK2 (alt names: JNK2; mitogen-activated protein kinase 9; MAPK9)
  Species: M. musculus (mouse)
  Mutation: dominant negative: the dual phosphorylation motif TPY was changed to APF
  Entrez Gene: Mapk9 (a.k.a. JNK2, Prkm9, p54aSAPK)
  Promoter: cardiac-specific α-myosin heavy chain 5.5 kb promoter
  Tag / fusion protein: HA (N terminal on insert)
  Cloning method: Restriction Enzyme; 5′ cloning site HindIII (not destroyed); 3′ cloning site HindIII (not destroyed)
  Sequencing primers: 5′ unknown
Terms and licenses: Academic/Nonprofit Terms; Industry Terms: Not Available to Industry
Depositor comments: Addgene sequencing found the following additional mutations: S2G, S6C and G8S, they not thought to effect the function of the insert.
How to cite: Alpha MHC-DN.JNK2 was a gift from Jeffery Molkentin (Addgene plasmid # 51931 ; http://n2t.net/addgene:51931 ; RRID:Addgene_51931)
