[The description below was written by a language model from this plasmid's Addgene catalogue record.]
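Description:
Alpha MHC-DN.JNK2 is a mammalian expression plasmid built on the alphaMHC vector, in which transcription of the insert is driven by the 5.5 kb cardiac-specific α-myosin heavy chain promoter. This promoter restricts expression largely to cardiomyocytes, so the construct is designed for heart-directed expression rather than ubiquitous expression in cultured cells. The plasmid is propagated in E. coli under ampicillin selection; the record does not state the origin of replication or copy number, and no mammalian selection marker or polyadenylation element is listed.

The payload is mouse JNK2 (Mapk9, mitogen-activated protein kinase 9) carrying an N-terminal HA epitope tag for detection, cloned into a HindIII site that is retained at both ends of the insert. The kinase has been made dominant negative by converting the dual phosphorylation motif in the activation loop from TPY to APF, which removes the threonine and tyrosine residues that upstream MAP kinase kinases must phosphorylate to activate JNK. The mutant therefore cannot be activated and is expected to interfere with endogenous JNK signaling. Repository sequencing also found three additional substitutions near the N terminus (S2G, S6C and G8S), which the depositor notes are not thought to affect function.

The associated publication concerns JNK antagonism of cardiac growth through cross-talk with calcineurin-NFAT signaling, consistent with use of this construct to inhibit JNK activity specifically in the heart and examine the consequences for cardiac growth. No feature table was provided, so the remaining backbone elements cannot be described.
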