>Addgene plasmid #51931 | Alpha MHC-DN.JNK2 | addgene partial sequence | sequence record 86342 | mJNK2-R 5'-CGGATGGTGTTCCTAGCTGT-3'
ATATGGTCAGTGCCTTGGAATATCACACAACCTTTCACCAGCTCTCCCATGATGCAACCCACTGACCAGA
TATCAACGTTCTCTTTGTAGCCCATACCCAGGATGACTTCGGGCGCCCGGTAGTACCGTGTCACCACAAA
AGGCGCCATCATGAAGTTAGTGCACGCTGTCCGGGCCAGGCCAAAGTCAAGGATCTTCAGGGTGCAGTCT
GATTTCACAACAATGTTGCTAGGCTTCAAATCTCTATGAATTATACCAGCTGAATGCAGATGTTTAATAC
CACAAAGCATCTGGTAAAGAAGGTAGGACATTCTTTCATGATCCAGCTCCATGTGAATAACCTGACATAA
GTTAGCATCCATTAATTCCATAACCAAATACACATCTTGAAATTCTTCTAGAGTTTTTTGTGGTGTAAAC
ACATTTAACAAACTAATTATATTTTTATGATTGACACATTTTAAGAGGACAAGTTCACGATAAGCTCTCT
TTGCATGAGTTTGGTTCTGAAAAGGACGGCTTAGTTTCTTGACTGCAACATTTATCCCAAGAACTGTATC
AAATGCAGCACAAACAATCCCTTGGGCCCCAGAGCCAATTGGTTTCAGCTGCTGGTAACGTTTTAGGACA
GTGAAGGTTGAGTCTGCCACTTGCACACTATAAAACTGACTGTCACATTTACTGTCGCCCATGGCGTAAT
CTGGAACATCGTATGGGTACATGGCGTAATCTGGAACATCGTATGGGTACATGGCGTAATCTGGAACATC
GTATGGGTACATGGCCAAAGTTGGAGCGTTTTATTCTGGAGCTTCTGCAAAAAAGAACAAAGCAAGGCTT
TCTA
